Addgene plasmid #127287: Myc var1 K51/52 to NQ
Purpose: Expresses Myc with putative Ub site mutated
Depositing lab: Christine Milcarek. Depositing organization: University of Pittsburgh (University, School of Medicine, and Cancer Institute).
Backbone
  Vector backbone: pEZ-M56
  Backbone manufacturer: Genecopoeia
  Backbone size w/o insert (bp): 7450
  Vector type: Mammalian Expression
  Selectable markers: Neomycin (select with G418) ; mCherry
Growth in bacteria
  Bacterial resistance: Ampicillin, 100 μg/mL
  Growth temperature: 37°C
  Growth strain: DH5alpha
  Copy number: Unknown
Gene/Insert
  Gene/Insert name: Myc (NM_001177352) (alt name: CM666)
  Species: M. musculus (mouse)
  Insert size (bp): 1320
  Mutation: K51 and 52 to N and Q by Q5 mutagenesis
  Entrez Gene: Myc (a.k.a. Myc2, Niard, Nird, bHLHe39)
  Promoter: CMV
  Cloning method: Unknown
  Sequencing primers: 5′ GCGGTAGGCGTGTACGGT; 3′ CGATCTCGAACTCGTGGC
Terms and licenses: Academic/Nonprofit Terms; Industry Terms: Not Available to Industry
Depositor comments: based on published work for human
How to cite: Myc var1 K51/52 to NQ was a gift from Christine Milcarek (Addgene plasmid # 127287 ; http://n2t.net/addgene:127287 ; RRID:Addgene_127287)
