[The description below was written by a language model from this plasmid's Addgene catalogue record and pLannotate feature annotations shown in this document.]
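Description:
Myc var1 K51/52 to NQ is a mammalian expression plasmid built on the Genecopoeia pEZ-M56 backbone that carries the mouse Myc coding sequence (transcript variant 1, about 1.3 kb) with lysines 51 and 52 changed to asparagine and glutamine by site-directed mutagenesis. The stated aim is to express Myc with a putative ubiquitination site removed. The depositor notes that the choice of residues follows published work on the human protein.

The Myc open reading frame sits downstream of the human CMV immediate-early enhancer and promoter, with a T7 promoter just upstream, and is flanked by Gateway attB1 and attB2 sites. An mCherry coding sequence follows immediately after attB2 and is terminated by the bGH polyadenylation signal. This arrangement is consistent with a C-terminal mCherry fusion to Myc, although the record lists mCherry only as a marker and does not state explicitly that the two are in frame. A separate SV40 early promoter drives the neomycin phosphotransferase gene with an SV40 poly(A) signal, allowing G418 selection of stably transfected mammalian cells, while red fluorescence allows expressing cells to be identified. In E. coli the plasmid is maintained by a high-copy ColE1/pUC-type origin and selected through the AmpR β-lactamase gene; an f1 origin is also present. The short HIV-1 LTR, ble, lacI and bom fragments annotated are probably backbone remnants or partial matches rather than functional elements.

The annotated full sequence is 7,449 nt, which matches the figure catalogued as the backbone size without insert, so that figure probably refers to the whole plasmid. The construct is suited to comparing the behaviour of this mutant with wild-type Myc in transfected mammalian cells.
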