Features (pLannotate 1.2.2; 23 found; start..end, strand, type, name):
      1..380     +  enhancer       CMV enhancer: human cytomegalovirus immediate early enhancer
    381..584     +  promoter       CMV promoter: human cytomegalovirus (CMV) immediate early promoter
    580..613     +  LTR            5' LTR (truncated) (fragment): truncated 5' long terminal repeat (LTR) from HIV-1
    629..647     +  promoter       T7 promoter: promoter for bacteriophage T7 RNA polymerase
    680..704     +  protein_bind   attB1: mutant version of attB; recombination site for the Gateway® BP reaction BP Clonase™
    722..2038    +  CDS            Myc: MYC_MOUSE - Experimental evidence at protein level: Swiss-Prot protein existence level 1. Transcription factor that binds DNA in a non-specific manner, yet also specifically recognizes the core sequence 5'-CAC[GA]TG-3'. Activates the transcription of growth-related genes. Binds to the VEGFA promoter, promoting VEGFA production and subsequent sprouting angiogenesis. Regulator of somatic reprogramming, controls self-renewal of embryonic stem cells. Functions with TAF6L to activate target gene expression through RNA polymerase II pause release (PubMed:31005419). From Mus musculus (Mouse).
   2058..2082    -  protein_bind   attB2: mutant version of attB; recombination site for the Gateway® BP reaction BP Clonase™
   2090..2797    +  CDS            mCherry: monomeric derivative of DsRed fluorescent protein (Shaner et al., 2004) mammalian codon-optimized
   2816..3034    +  polyA_signal   bGH poly(A) signal: bovine growth hormone polyadenylation signal
   3038..3059    +  promoter       SV40 promoter (fragment): SV40 enhancer and early promoter
   3080..3508    +  rep_origin     f1 ori (sequence partly withheld): f1 bacteriophage origin of replication; arrow indicates direction of (+) strand synthesis
   3522..3851    +  promoter       SV40 promoter: SV40 enhancer and early promoter
   3918..4709    +  CDS            neo: KKA2_KLEPN - Also known as kan, nptII. Experimental evidence at protein level: Swiss-Prot protein existence level 1. Resistance to kanamycin, neomycin, paromomycin, ribostamycin, butirosin and gentamicin B. From Klebsiella pneumoniae.
   4735..4893    +  CDS            ble (fragment): BLE_KLEPN - Experimental evidence at protein level: Swiss-Prot protein existence level 1. Binding protein with a strong affinity to the bleomycin family of antibiotics. Binds to CL990; an antimitotic-antibiotic compound. From Klebsiella pneumoniae.
   4888..4969    +  polyA_signal   SV40 poly(A) signal: SV40 polyadenylation signal
   5082..5098    -  protein_bind   lac operator: The lac repressor binds to the lac operator to inhibit transcription in E. coli. This inhibition can be relieved by adding lactose or isopropyl-β-D-thiogalactopyranoside (IPTG). lac repressor encoded by lacI
   5106..5136    -  promoter       lac promoter: promoter for the E. coli lac operon
   5151..5172    -  protein_bind   CAP binding site: CAP binding activates transcription in the presence of cAMP. E. coli catabolite activator protein
   5185..5277    -  CDS            lacI (fragment): lac repressor; lacI; The lac repressor binds to the lac operator to inhibit transcription in E. coli. This inhibition can be relieved by adding lactose or isopropyl-β-D-thiogalactopyranoside (IPTG).
   5460..6048    -  rep_origin     ori: high-copy-number ColE1/pMB1/pBR322/pUC origin of replication
   6219..7079    -  CDS            AmpR: β-lactamase; bla; confers resistance to ampicillin, carbenicillin, and related antibiotics
   7080..7184    -  promoter       AmpR promoter: bla
   7243..7295    -  misc_feature   bom (fragment): basis of mobility region from pBR322
>Addgene plasmid #127287 | Myc var1 K51/52 to NQ | addgene full sequence | sequence record 250022 | Addgene NGS Result
GACATTGATTATTGACTAGTTATTAATAGTAATCAATTACGGGGTCATTAGTTCATAGCCCATATATGGA
GTTCCGCGTTACATAACTTACGGTAAATGGCCCGCCTGGCTGACCGCCCAACGACCCCCGCCCATTGACG
TCAATAATGACGTATGTTCCCATAGTAACGCCAATAGGGACTTTCCATTGACGTCAATGGGTGGAGTATT
TACGGTAAACTGCCCACTTGGCAGTACATCAAGTGTATCATATGCCAAGTACGCCCCCTATTGACGTCAA
TGACGGTAAATGGCCCGCCTGGCATTATGCCCAGTACATGACCTTATGGGACTTTCCTACTTGGCAGTAC
ATCTACGTATTAGTCATCGCTATTACCATGGTGATGCGGTTTTGGCAGTACATCAATGGGCGTGGATAGC
GGTTTGACTCACGGGGATTTCCAAGTCTCCACCCCATTGACGTCAATGGGAGTTTGTTTTGGCACCAAAA
TCAACGGGACTTTCCAAAATGTCGTAACAACTCCGCCCCATTGACGCAAATGGGCGGTAGGCGTGTACGG
TGGGAGGTCTATATAAGCAGAGCTCTCTGGCTAACTAGAGAACCCACTGCTTACTGGCTTATCGAAATTA
ATACGACTCACTATAGGGAGACCCAAGCTGGCTAGTTAAGCTTTTCGAAACAAGTTTGTACAAAAAAGCA
GGCTTGAAGGAATTCGGTACCATGCCCCTCAACGTGAACTTCACCAACAGGAACTATGACCTCGACTACG
ACTCCGTACAGCCCTATTTCATCTGCGACGAGGAAGAGAATTTCTATCACCAGCAACAGCAGAGCGAGCT
GCAGCCGCCCGCGCCCAGTGAGGATATCTGGAACCAATTCGAGCTGCTTCCCACCCCGCCCCTGTCCCCG
AGCCGCCGCTCCGGGCTCTGCTCTCCATCCTATGTTGCGGTCGCTACGTCCTTCTCCCCAAGGGAAGACG
ATGACGGCGGCGGTGGCAACTTCTCCACCGCCGATCAGCTGGAGATGATGACCGAGTTACTTGGAGGAGA
CATGGTGAACCAGAGCTTCATCTGCGATCCTGACGACGAGACCTTCATCAAGAACATCATCATCCAGGAC
TGTATGTGGAGCGGTTTCTCAGCCGCTGCCAAGCTGGTCTCGGAGAAGCTGGCCTCCTACCAGGCTGCGC
GCAAAGACAGCACCAGCCTGAGCCCCGCCCGCGGGCACAGCGTCTGCTCCACCTCCAGCCTGTACCTGCA
GGACCTCACCGCCGCCGCGTCCGAGTGCATTGACCCCTCAGTGGTCTTTCCCTACCCGCTCAACGACAGC
AGCTCGCCCAAATCCTGTACCTCGTCCGATTCCACGGCCTTCTCTCCTTCCTCGGACTCGCTGCTGTCCT
CCGAGTCCTCCCCACGGGCCAGCCCTGAGCCCCTAGTGCTGCATGAGGAGACACCGCCCACCACCAGCAG
CGACTCTGAAGAAGAGCAAGAAGATGAGGAAGAAATTGATGTGGTGTCTGTGGAGAAGAGGCAAACCCCT
GCCAAGAGGTCGGAGTCGGGCTCATCTCCATCCCGAGGCCACAGCAAACCTCCGCACAGCCCACTGGTCC
TCAAGAGGTGCCACGTCTCCACTCACCAGCACAACTACGCCGCACCCCCCTCCACAAGGAAGGACTATCC
AGCTGCCAAGAGGGCCAAGTTGGACAGTGGCAGGGTCCTGAAGCAGATCAGCAACAACCGCAAGTGCTCC
AGCCCCAGGTCCTCAGACACGGAGGAAAACGACAAGAGGCGGACACACAACGTCTTGGAACGTCAGAGGA
GGAACGAGCTGAAGCGCAGCTTTTTTGCCCTGCGTGACCAGATCCCTGAATTGGAAAACAACGAAAAGGC
CCCCAAGGTAGTGATCCTCAAAAAAGCCACCGCCTACATCCTGTCCATTCAAGCAGACGAGCACAAGCTC
ACCTCTGAAAAGGACTTATTGAGGAAACGACGAGAACAGTTGAAACACAAACTCGAACAGCTTCGAAACT
CTGGTGCATACCTCGAGTGCGGCCGCAACCCAGCTTTCTTGTACAAAGTGGTTGCTAGCGTGAGCAAGGG
CGAGGAGGATAACATGGCCATCATCAAGGAGTTCATGCGCTTCAAGGTGCACATGGAGGGCTCCGTGAAC
GGCCACGAGTTCGAGATCGAGGGCGAGGGCGAGGGCCGCCCCTACGAGGGCACCCAGACCGCCAAGCTGA
AGGTGACCAAGGGTGGCCCCCTGCCCTTCGCCTGGGACATCCTGTCCCCTCAGTTCATGTACGGCTCCAA
GGCCTACGTGAAGCACCCCGCCGACATCCCCGACTACTTGAAGCTGTCCTTCCCCGAGGGCTTCAAGTGG
GAGCGCGTGATGAACTTCGAGGACGGCGGCGTGGTGACCGTGACCCAGGACTCCTCCCTGCAGGACGGCG
AGTTCATCTACAAGGTGAAGCTGCGCGGCACCAACTTCCCCTCCGACGGCCCCGTAATGCAGAAGAAGAC
CATGGGCTGGGAGGCCTCCTCCGAGCGGATGTACCCCGAGGACGGCGCCCTGAAGGGCGAGATCAAGCAG
AGGCTGAAGCTGAAGGACGGCGGCCACTACGACGCTGAGGTCAAGACCACCTACAAGGCCAAGAAGCCCG
TGCAGCTGCCCGGCGCCTACAACGTCAACATCAAGTTGGACATCACCTCCCACAACGAGGACTACACCAT
CGTGGAACAGTACGAACGCGCCGAGGGCCGCCACTCCACCGGCGGCATGGACGAGCTGTACAAGTAGGTT
TAAACCTCGACTGTGCTTCTAGTTGCCAGCCATCTGTTGTTTGCCCCTCCCCCGTGCCTTCCTTGACCCT
GGAAGGTGCCACTCCCACTGTCCTTTCCTAATAAAATGAGGAAATTGCATCGCATTGTCTGAGTAGGTGT
CATTCTATTCTGGGGGGTGGGGTGGGGCAGGACAGCAAGGGGGAGGATTGGGAAGACAATAGCAGGCATG
CTGGGGATGCGGTGGGCTCTATGGCTTCTGAGGCGGAAAGAACCAGCTGGGGCTCTAGGGGGTATCCCC
[124 nt withheld, positions 3080-3203]
C
[91 nt withheld, positions 3205-3295]
AGGGTA
[44 nt withheld, positions 3302-3345]
CCTTTGACGTTGGAGTCCACGTTCTTT
[37 nt withheld, positions 3373-3409]
ACCCTATCTCGGTCTATTCTTTTGATCTATAAGGGATTTTGCCGATTTCGGCCTATTGGTTAAAAAATGA
GCTGATTTAACAAAAATTTAACGCGAATTAATTCTGTGGAATGTGTGTCAGTTAGGGTGTGGAAAGTCCC
CAGGCTCCCCAGCAGGCAGAAGTATGCAAAGCATGCATCTCAATTAGTCAGCAACCAGGTGTGGAAAGTC
CCCAGGCTCCCCAGCAGGCAGAAGTATGCAAAGCATGCATCTCAATTAGTCAGCAACCATAGTCCCGCCC
CTAACTCCGCCCATCCCGCCCCTAACTCCGCCCAGTTCCGCCCATTCTCCGCCCCATGGCTGACTAATTT
TTTTTATTTATGCAGAGGCCGAGGCCGCCTCTGCCTCTGAGCTATTCCAGAAGTAGTGAGGAGGCTTTTT
TGGAGGCCTAGGCTTTTGCAAAAAGCTCCCGGGAGCTTGTATATCCATTTTCGGATCTGATCAAGAGACA
GGATGAGGATCGTTTCGCATGATTGAACAAGATGGATTGCACGCAGGTTCTCCGGCCGCTTGGGTGGAGA
GGCTATTCGGCTATGACTGGGCACAACAGACAATCGGCTGCTCAGATGCCGCCGTGTTCCGGCTGTCAGC
GCAGGGGCGCCCGGTTCTTTTTGTCAAGACCGACCTGTCCGGTGCCCTGAATGAACTGCAGGACGAGGCA
GCGCGGCTATCGTGGCTGGCCACGACGGGCGTTCCTTGCGCAGCTGTGCTCGACGTTGTCACTGAAGCGG
GAAGGGACTGGCTGCTATTGGGCGAAGTGCCGGGGCAGGATCTCCTGTCATCTCACCTTGCTCCTGCCGA
GAAAGTATCCATCATGGCTGATGCAATGCGGCGGCTGCATACGCTTGATCCGGCTACCTGCCCATTCGAC
CACCAAGCGAAACATCGCATCGAGCGAGCACGTACTCGGATGGAAGCCGGTCTCGTCGATCAGGATGATC
TGGACGAAGAGCATCAGGGGCTCGCGCCAGCCGAACTGTTCGCCAGGCTCAAGGCGCGCATGCCCGACGG
CGAGGATCTCGTCGTGACCCATGGCGATGCCTGCTTGCCGAATATCATGGTGGAAAATGGCCGCTTTTCT
GGATTCATCGACTGTGGCCGGCTGGGTGTGGCGGACCGCTATCAGGACATAGCGTTGGCTACCCGTGATA
TTGCTGAAGAGCTTGGCGGCGAATGGGCTGACCGCTTCCTCGTGCTTTACGGTATCGCCGCTCCCGATTC
GCAGCGCATCGCCTTCTATCGCCTTCTTGACGAGTTCTTCTGAGCGGGACTCTGGGGTTCGCGAAATGAC
CGACCAAGCGACGCCCAACCTGCCATCACGAGATTTCGATTCCACCGCCGCCTTCTATGAAAGGTTGGGC
TTCGGAATCGTTTTCCGGGACGCCGGCTGGATGATCCTCCAGCGCGGGGATCTCATGCTGGAGTTCTTCG
CCCACCCCAACTTGTTTATTGCAGCTTATAATGGTTACAAATAAAGCAATAGCATCACAAATTTCACAAA
TAAAGCATTTTTTTCACTGCATTCTAGTTGTGGTTTGTCCAAACCCATCAATGTATCTTATCATGTCTGT
ATACCGACGACCTCTAGCTAGAGCTTGGCGTAATCATGGTCATAGCTGTTTCCTGTGTGAAATTGTTATC
CGCTCACAATTCCACACAACATACGAGCCGGAAGCATAAAGTGTAAAGCCTGGGGTGCCTAATGAGTGAG
CTAACTCACATTAATTGCGTTGCGCTCACTGCCCGCTTTCCAGTCGGGAAACCTGTCGTGCCAGCTGCAT
TAATGAATCGGCCAACGCGCGGGGAGAGGCGGTTTGCGTATTGGGCGCTCTTCCGCTTCCTCGCTCACTG
ACTCGCTGCGCTCGGTCGTTCGGCTGCGGCGAGCGGTATCAGCTCACTCAAAGGCGGTAATACGGTTATC
CACAGAATCAGGGGATAACGCAGGAAAGAACATGTGAGCAAAAGGCCAGCAAAAGGCCAGGAACCGTAAA
AAGGCCGCGTTGCTGGCGTTTTTCCATAGGCTCCGCCCCCCTGACGAGCATCACAAAAATCGACGCTCAA
GTCAGAGGTGGCGAAACCCGACAGGACTATAAAGATACCAGGCGTTTCCCCCTGGAAGCTCCCTCGTGCG
CTCTCCTGTTCCGACCCTGCCGCTTACCGGATACCTGTCCGCCTTTCTCCCTTCGGGAAGCGTGGCGCTT
TCTCATAGCTCACGCTGTAGGTATCTCAGTTCGGTGTAGGTCGTTCGCTCCAAGCTGGGCTGTGTGCACG
AACCCCCCGTTCAGCCCGACCGCTGCGCCTTATCCGGTAACTATCGTCTTGAGTCCAACCCGGTAAGACA
CGACTTATCGCCACTGGCAGCAGCCACTGGTAACAGGATTAGCAGAGCGAGGTATGTAGGCGGTGCCACA
GAGTTCTTGAAGTGGTGGCCTAACTACGGCTACACTAGAAGAACAGTATTTGGTATCTGCGCTCTGCTGA
AGCCAGTTACCTTCGGAAAAAGAGTTGGTAGCTCTTGATCCGGCAAACAAACCACCGCTGGTAGCGGTGG
TTTTTTTGTTTGCAAGCAGCAGATTACGCGCAGAAAAAAAGGATCTCAAGAAGATCCTTTGATCTTTTCT
ACGGGGTCTGACGCTCAGTGGAACGAAAACTCACGTTAAGGGATTTTGGTCATGAGATTATCAAAAAGGA
TCCTCACCTAGATCCTTTTAAATTAAAAATGAAGTTTTAAATCAATCTAAAGTATATATGAGTAAACTTG
GTCTGACAGTTACCAATGCTTAATCAGTGAGGCACCTATCTCAGCGATCTGTCTATTTCGTTCATCCATA
GTTGCCTGACTCCCCGTCGTGTAGATAACTACGATACGGGAGGGCTTACCATTTGGCCCCAGTGCTGCAA
TGATACCGCGAGACCCACGCTCACCGGCTCCAGATTTATCAGCAATAAACCAGCCAGCCGGAAGGGCCGA
GCGCAGAAGTGGTCCTGCAACTTTATCCGCCTCCATCCAGTCTATTAATTGTTGCCGGGAAGCTAGAGTA
AGTAGTTCGCCAGTTAATAGTTTGCGCAACGTTGTTGCCATTGCTACAGGCATCGTGGTGTCACGCTCGT
CGTTTGGTATGGCTTCATTCAGCTCCGGTTCCCAACGATCAAGGCGAGTTACATGATCCCCCATGTTGTG
CAAAAAAGCGGTTAGCTCCTTCGGTCCTCCGATCGTTGTCAGAAGTAAGTTGGCCGCAGTGTTATCACTC
ATGGTTATGGCAGCACTGCATAATTCTCTTACTGTCATGCCATCCGTAAGATGCTTTTCTGTGACTGGTG
AGTACTCAACCAAGTCATTCTGAGAATAGTGTATGCGGCGACCGAGTTGCTCTTGCCCGGCGTCAATACG
GGATAATACCGCGCCACATAGCAGAACTTTAAAAGTGCTCATCATTGGAAAACGTTCTTCGGGGCGAAAA
CTCTCAAGGATCTTACCGCTGTTGAGATCCAGTTCGATGTAACCCACTCGTGCACCCAACTGATCTTCAG
CATCTTTTACTTTCACCAGCGTTTCTGGGTGAGCAAAAACAGGAAGGCAAAATGCCGCAAAAAAGGGAAT
AAGGGCGACACGGAAATGTTGAATACTCATACTCTTCCTTTTTCAATATTATTGAAGCATTTATCAGGGT
TATTGTCTCATGAGCGGATACATATTTGAATGTATTTAGAAAAATAAACAAATAGGGGTTCCGCGCACAT
TTCCCCGAAAAGTGCCACCTGACGACGACGGATCGGGGGATCTCCCGATCCCCTATGGTGCACTCTCAGT
ACAATCTGCTCTGATGCCGCATAGTTAAGCCAGTATCTGCTCCCTGCTTGTGTGTTGGAGGTCGCTGAGT
AGTGCGCGAGCAAAATTTAAGCTACAACAAGGCAAGGCTTGACCGACAATTGCATGAAGAATCTGCTTAG
GGTTAGGCGTTTTGCGCTGCTTCGCGATGTACGGGCCAGATATACGCGTT
